Addgene plasmid #12638: LPCX Smad3
Depositing lab: Rik Derynck. Depositing organization: University of California, San Francisco (UCSF). Publication: Roles of autocrine TGF-beta receptor and Smad signaling in adipocyte differentiation. Choy L, Skillington J, Derynck R. J Cell Biol. 2000 May 1. 149(3):667-82. 10.1083/jcb.149.3.667 PubMed 10791980.
Backbone
  Vector backbone: LPCX
  Backbone size w/o insert (bp): 6600
  Vector type: Mammalian Expression, Retroviral
  Selectable markers: Puromycin
Growth in bacteria
  Bacterial resistance: Ampicillin, 100 μg/mL
  Growth temperature: 37°C
  Growth strain: DH5alpha
  Copy number: High Copy
Gene/Insert
  Gene/Insert name: Smad3
  Species: H. sapiens (human)
  Insert size (bp): 1200
  Entrez Gene: SMAD3 (a.k.a. HSPC193, HsT17436, JV15-2, LDS1C, LDS3, MADH3, hMAD-3, hSMAD3, mad3)
  Tag / fusion protein: Flag (N terminal on insert)
  Cloning method: Restriction Enzyme; 5′ cloning site HpaI (destroyed during cloning); 3′ cloning site HpaI (destroyed during cloning)
  Sequencing primers: 5′ LNCX
Terms and licenses: Academic/Nonprofit Terms; Industry Terms: Not Available to Industry
Depositor comments: LPCX was made by replacing the neo gene of LNCX with the puro gene.
How to cite: LPCX Smad3 was a gift from Rik Derynck (Addgene plasmid # 12638 ; http://n2t.net/addgene:12638 ; RRID:Addgene_12638)
