[The description below was written by a language model from this plasmid's Addgene catalogue record.]
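Description:
LPCX Smad3 is a retroviral mammalian expression plasmid carrying human SMAD3 with an N-terminal Flag epitope tag. The backbone, LPCX (about 6.6 kb without insert), was derived from the LNCX retroviral vector by replacing the neomycin resistance gene with a puromycin resistance gene, so transduced or transfected mammalian cells can be selected with puromycin. In bacteria the plasmid is maintained at high copy number under ampicillin selection. The roughly 1.2 kb Smad3 insert was placed into an HpaI site, and the site was destroyed at both junctions during cloning, so the insert cannot be released with that enzyme.

The record contains no feature table and does not explicitly name the promoters. In the LNCX family naming convention the letters denote an LTR, the selectable marker, an internal CMV promoter and the cloning site. This suggests that the puromycin marker is expressed from the viral LTR and the Flag-Smad3 insert from an internal CMV promoter, but this is inferred from the vector lineage rather than stated. As with other vectors of this type, the plasmid would be introduced into a packaging cell line to produce replication-defective virus that stably integrates the cassette into target cells.

SMAD3 is a receptor-activated intracellular effector of TGF-beta signalling, and the Flag tag allows detection or immunoprecipitation of the exogenous protein. The associated publication examined autocrine TGF-beta receptor and Smad signalling in adipocyte differentiation, which is consistent with using this construct for stable Smad3 overexpression in cultured cells to study how the pathway influences differentiation.
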