>Addgene plasmid #12638 | LPCX Smad3 | addgene partial sequence | sequence record 19062 | LNCX 5'-AGCTCGTTTAGTGAACCGTCAGATC-3'
TTGACCTCCATAGAAGACACCGGGACCGATCCAGCCTCCGCGGCCCCAAGCCCTCGAGGGCTTGTTCGAT
ACCATGGACTACAAGGACGACGATGACAAGGGTCGACAATCGTCCATCCTGCCTTTCACTCCCCCGATCG
TGAAGCGCCTGCTGGGCTGGAAGAAGGGCGAGCAGAACGGGCAGGAGGAGAAATGGTGCGAGAAGGCGGT
CAAGAGCCTGGTCAAGAAACTCAAGAAGACGGGGCAGCTGGACGAGCTGGAGAAGGCCATCACCACGCAG
AACGTCAACACCAAGTGCATCACCATCCCCAGGTCCCTGGATGGCCGGTTGCAGGTGTCCCATCGGAAGG
GGCTCCCTCATGTCATCTACTGCCGCCTGTGGCGATGGCCAGACCTGCACAGCCACCACGAGCTGCGGGC
CATGGAGCTGTGTGAGTTCGCCTTCAATATGAAGAAGGACGAGGTCTGCGTGAATCCCTACCACTACCAG
AGAGTAGAGACACCAGTTCTACCTCCTGTGTTGGTGCCACGCCACACAGAGATCCCGGCCGAGTTCCCCC
CACTGGACGACTACAGCCATTCCATCCCCGAAAACACTAACTTCCCCGCAGGCATCGAGCCCCAGAGCAA
TATTCCAGAGACCCCACCCCCTGGCTACCTGAGTGAAGATGGAGAAACCAGTGACCACCAGATGAACCAC
AGCATGGACG
